Addgene plasmid #91865: p2CT-His-MBP-Lwa_Cas13a_WT
Purpose: Bacterial expression for Cas13a
Depositing lab: Jennifer Doudna. Depositing organization: University of California, Berkeley. Publication: RNA Targeting by Functionally Orthogonal Type VI-A CRISPR-Cas Enzymes. East-Seletsky A, O'Connell MR, Burstein D, Knott GJ, Doudna JA. Mol Cell. 2017 May 4;66(3):373-383.e3. doi: 10.1016/j.molcel.2017.04.008. PubMed 28475872.
Backbone
  Vector backbone: p2CT
  Backbone manufacturer: UC Berkeley Macrolab
  Vector type: Bacterial Expression, CRISPR
Growth in bacteria
  Bacterial resistance: Ampicillin, 100 μg/mL
  Growth temperature: 37°C
  Growth strain: DH5alpha
  Copy number: High Copy
Gene/Insert
  Gene/Insert name: LwaCas13a (alt names: LwaC2c2; LwCas13a)
  Species: Leptotrichia wadei
  Promoter: T7
  Tag / fusion protein: His6-MBP-TEV site (N terminal on backbone)
  Cloning method: Ligation Independent Cloning
  Sequencing primers: 5′ n/a
Terms and licenses: Academic/Nonprofit Terms; Industry Terms: Not Available to Industry
How to cite: p2CT-His-MBP-Lwa_Cas13a_WT was a gift from Jennifer Doudna (Addgene plasmid # 91865 ; http://n2t.net/addgene:91865 ; RRID:Addgene_91865)
