[The description below was written by a language model from this plasmid's Addgene catalogue record and pLannotate feature annotations shown in this document.]
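Description:
p2CT-His-MBP-Lwa_Cas13a_WT is a bacterial expression plasmid for producing recombinant wild-type Cas13a (formerly C2c2) from Leptotrichia wadei, the RNA-guided, RNA-targeting effector of type VI-A CRISPR-Cas systems. It is built on the p2CT backbone, a pET-style ligation-independent cloning vector of about 9.5 kb. The plasmid replicates in E. coli from a ColE1/pMB1-family origin and is selected with ampicillin through the β-lactamase gene and its own promoter. The feature table also shows pBR322-derived remnants: a bom mobilisation region, the rop gene, a tet promoter and two fragments of the tetracycline resistance gene flanking the expression cassette, indicating that the cassette interrupts this marker and that it is not functional. The catalogue lists the plasmid as high copy, although the annotated rop gene is normally associated with reduced copy number.

The expression cassette is driven by a T7 promoter with the phage T7 gene 10 ribosome binding site and ends at a T7 terminator, so expression requires a host strain supplying T7 RNA polymerase. The open reading frame encodes an N-terminal 6xHis tag, followed by a cytosolic maltose binding protein lacking its signal sequence, a TEV protease recognition site and then the Cas13a coding sequence. The His tag allows metal-affinity purification, MBP aids solubility, and TEV cleavage lets both be removed to release near-native Cas13a. A short annotated match to a T7 gene 10B-derived solubility tag just upstream of the terminator is probably residual vector sequence rather than part of the fusion. The construct is intended for purifying LwaCas13a for biochemical study of crRNA processing and RNA targeting.
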