Features (pLannotate 1.2.2; 17 found; start..end, strand, type, name):
    220..1120    -  CDS            TcR (fragment): tetracycline efflux protein; tet; confers resistance to tetracycline
   1142..1160    +  promoter       T7 promoter: promoter for bacteriophage T7 RNA polymerase
   1249..1271    +  RBS            RBS: efficient ribosome binding site from bacteriophage T7 gene 10 (Olins and Rangwala, 1989)
   1291..1308    +  CDS            6xHis: 6xHis affinity tag
   1318..2418    +  CDS            MBP: maltose binding protein from E. coli; malE (mutated); This version of the gene does not encode a signal sequence, so MBP will remain in the cytosol.
   2473..2489    +  CDS            TEV site (fragment): tobacco etch virus (TEV) protease recognition and cleavage site
   2500..6045    +  CDS            cas13a: CS13A_LEPWF - Experimental evidence at protein level: Swiss-Prot protein existence level 1. CRISPR (clustered regularly interspaced short palindromic repeat), is an adaptive immune system that provides protection against mobile genetic elements (viruses, transposable elements and conjugative plasmids). CRISPR clusters contain sequences complementary to antecedent mobile elements and target invading nucleic acids. Unlike many single-component effectors, this CRISPR-Cas system targets RNA (PubMed:28475872). CRISPR clusters are transcribed from pre-CRISPR RNA (crRNA) and processed into crRNA by t
   6132..6181    +  CDS            SET1 (fragment): solubility-enhancement tag derived from T7 phage gene 10B
   6189..6236    +  terminator     T7 terminator: transcription terminator for bacteriophage T7 RNA polymerase
   6262..6554    -  CDS            TcR (fragment): tetracycline efflux protein; tet; confers resistance to tetracycline
   6602..6630    -  promoter       tet promoter: E. coli promoter for tetracycline efflux protein gene
   6743..6847    +  promoter       AmpR promoter: bla
   6848..7708    +  CDS            AmpR: β-lactamase; bla; confers resistance to ampicillin, carbenicillin, and related antibiotics
   7879..8467    +  rep_origin     ori: high-copy-number ColE1/pMB1/pBR322/pUC origin of replication
   8653..8792    -  misc_feature   bom: basis of mobility region from pBR322
   8894..9085    -  CDS            rop: Rop protein, which maintains plasmids at low copy number; rop
   9102..9482    +  CDS            YPB1_ECOLX: Protein predicted: Swiss-Prot protein existence level 4. From Escherichia coli.
>Addgene plasmid #91865 | p2CT-His-MBP-Lwa_Cas13a_WT | addgene full sequence | sequence record 181382 | Addgene NGS Result
AGCCTAGCCGGGTCCTCAACGACAGGAGCACGATCATGCGCACCCGTGGCCAGGACCCAACGCTGCCCGA
GATGCGCCGCGTGCGGCTGCTGGAGATGGCGGACGCGATGGATATGTTCTGCCAAGGGTTGGTTTGCGCA
TTCACAGTTCTCCGCAAGAATTGATTGGCTCCAATTCTTGGAGTGGTGAATCCGTTAGCGAGGTGCCGCC
GGCTTCCATTCAGGTCGAGGTGGCCCGGCTCCATGCACCGCGACGCAACGCGGGGAGGCAGACAAGGTAT
AGGGCGGCGCCTACAATCCATGCCAACCCGTTCCATGTGCTCGCCGAGGCGGCATAAATCGCCGTGACGA
TCAGCGGTCCAATGATCGAAGTTAGGCTGGTAAGAGCCGCGAGCGATCCTTGAAGCTGTCCCTGATGGTC
GTCATCTACCTGCCTGGACAGCATGGCCTGCAACGCGGGCATCCCGATGCCGCCGGAAGCGAGAAGAATC
ATAATGGGGAAGGCCATCCAGCCTCGCGTCGCGAACGCCAGCAAGACGTAGCCCAGCGCGTCGGCCGCCA
TGCCGGCGATAATGGCCTGCTTCTCGCCGAAACGTTTGGTGGCGGGACCAGTGACGAAGGCTTGAGCGAG
GGCGTGCAAGATTCCGAATACCGCAAGCGACAGGCCGATCATCGTCGCGCTCCAGCGAAAGCGGTCCTCG
CCGAAAATGACCCAGAGCGCTGCCGGCACCTGTCCTACGAGTTGCATGATAAAGAAGACAGTCATAAGTG
CGGCGACGATAGTCATGCCCCGCGCCCACCGGAAGGAGCTGACTGGGTTGAAGGCTCTCAAGGGCATCGG
TCGACGCTCTCCCTTATGCGACTCCTGCATTAGGAAGCAGCCCAGTAGTAGGTTGAGGCCGTTGAGCACC
GCCGCCGCAAGGAATGGTGCATGCAAGGAGATGGCGCCCAACAGTCCCCCGGCCACGGGGCCTGCCACCA
TACCCACGCCGAAACAAGCGCTCATGAGCCCGAAGTGGCGAGCCCGATCTTCCCCATCGGTGATGTCGGC
GATATAGGCGCCAGCAACCGCACCTGTGGCGCCGGTGATGCCGGCCACGATGCGTCCGGCGTAGAGGATC
GAGATCTCGATCCCGCGAAATTAATACGACTCACTATAGGGAGACCACAACGGTTTCCCTCTAGTGCCGG
CTCCGGAGAGCTCTTTAATTAAGCGGCCGCCCTGCAGGACTCGAGTTCTAGAAATAATTTTGTTTAACTT
TAAGAAGGAGATATACATATGAAATCTTCTCACCATCACCATCACCATGGTTCTTCTATGAAAATCGAAG
AAGGTAAACTGGTAATCTGGATTAACGGCGATAAAGGCTATAACGGTCTCGCTGAAGTCGGTAAGAAATT
CGAGAAAGATACCGGAATTAAAGTCACCGTTGAGCATCCGGATAAACTGGAAGAGAAATTCCCACAGGTT
GCGGCAACTGGCGATGGCCCTGACATTATCTTCTGGGCACACGACCGCTTTGGTGGCTACGCTCAATCTG
GCCTGTTGGCTGAAATCACCCCGGACAAAGCGTTCCAGGACAAGCTGTATCCGTTTACCTGGGATGCCGT
ACGTTACAACGGCAAGCTGATTGCTTACCCGATCGCTGTTGAAGCGTTATCGCTGATTTATAACAAAGAT
CTGCTGCCGAACCCGCCAAAAACCTGGGAAGAGATCCCGGCGCTGGATAAAGAACTGAAAGCGAAAGGTA
AGAGCGCGCTGATGTTCAACCTGCAAGAACCGTACTTCACCTGGCCGCTGATTGCTGCTGACGGGGGTTA
TGCGTTCAAGTATGAAAACGGCAAGTACGACATTAAAGACGTGGGCGTGGATAACGCTGGCGCGAAAGCG
GGTCTGACCTTCCTGGTTGACCTGATTAAAAACAAACACATGAATGCAGACACCGATTACTCCATCGCAG
AAGCTGCCTTTAATAAAGGCGAAACAGCGATGACCATCAACGGCCCGTGGGCATGGTCCAACATCGACAC
CAGCAAAGTGAATTATGGTGTAACGGTACTGCCGACCTTCAAGGGTCAACCATCCAAACCGTTCGTTGGC
GTGCTGAGCGCAGGTATTAACGCCGCCAGTCCGAACAAAGAGCTGGCAAAAGAGTTCCTCGAAAACTATC
TGCTGACTGATGAAGGTCTGGAAGCGGTTAATAAAGACAAACCGCTGGGTGCCGTAGCGCTGAAGTCTTA
CGAGGAAGAGTTGGCGAAAGATCCACGTATTGCCGCCACTATGGAAAACGCCCAGAAAGGTGAAATCATG
CCGAACATCCCGCAGATGTCCGCTTTCTGGTATGCCGTGCGTACTGCGGTGATCAACGCCGCCAGCGGTC
GTCAGACTGTCGATGAAGCCCTGAAAGACGCGCAGACTAATTCGAGCTCGAACAACAACAACAATAACAA
TAACAACAACCTCGGGATCGAGGAAAACCTGTACTTCCAATCCAATGCAATGTATATGAAGATTACAAAG
ATTGATGGAGTATCACATTATAAAAAACAAGACAAGGGCATCTTGAAAAAGAAGTGGAAGGACCTGGACG
AACGCAAGCAGCGCGAGAAAATCGAGGCGCGCTATAACAAACAGATCGAGTCGAAAATTTACAAGGAATT
CTTTCGCCTGAAGAACAAGAAGCGTATCGAGAAAGAGGAAGATCAGAATATTAAAAGCTTATACTTTTTC
ATTAAGGAGTTGTACTTGAATGAAAAGAATGAAGAATGGGAGCTGAAGAATATTAATCTGGAGATCTTAG
ATGACAAGGAACGTGTTATTAAGGGGTACAAATTCAAAGAGGATGTGTATTTTTTTAAAGAAGGCTATAA
GGAGTATTATCTGCGCATTCTGTTCAACAACTTGATTGAGAAAGTACAAAATGAGAATCGTGAAAAGGTA
CGCAAGAACAAAGAGTTCTTGGATCTGAAAGAGATTTTCAAGAAATACAAAAACCGCAAGATTGATCTGT
TACTGAAGTCAATCAACAATAACAAGATTAACCTGGAGTATAAAAAAGAAAATGTCAATGAGGAGATCTA
TGGAATTAACCCGACCAACGACCGCGAAATGACTTTTTATGAATTGCTGAAGGAGATTATTGAAAAGAAG
GATGAACAGAAATCGATCTTGGAGGAGAAATTAGACAATTTTGATATTACGAACTTCCTTGAAAATATCG
AAAAAATCTTCAATGAGGAAACGGAGATCAATATCATCAAAGGTAAGGTATTGAATGAGCTTCGTGAATA
TATCAAAGAAAAGGAAGAAAACAACTCCGACAACAAGTTAAAGCAGATCTACAACTTGGAGCTTAAAAAG
TATATCGAGAACAACTTCTCCTACAAAAAGCAAAAGAGTAAATCGAAGAACGGCAAGAATGACTACCTGT
ACCTGAACTTCCTCAAGAAGATTATGTTCATCGAAGAAGTGGATGAGAAGAAAGAGATCAACAAGGAAAA
ATTCAAAAACAAGATCAACAGTAACTTTAAGAACCTGTTTGTCCAGCACATTTTGGACTATGGGAAACTG
CTGTATTATAAGGAGAACGACGAATACATCAAGAACACAGGGCAACTTGAAACAAAGGATTTGGAGTATA
TTAAAACTAAGGAAACTCTTATCCGCAAGATGGCGGTGTTAGTCTCTTTTGCAGCGAACAGCTATTACAA
CCTGTTTGGGCGCGTTTCTGGGGACATTTTGGGGACCGAAGTAGTAAAATCTTCTAAGACGAACGTCATC
AAGGTTGGATCACACATTTTCAAGGAAAAGATGTTGAATTACTTCTTTGATTTCGAAATCTTCGATGCTA
ACAAGATCGTCGAGATCTTGGAATCTATTTCATACTCCATCTATAATGTACGCAATGGAGTCGGGCATTT
CAATAAGTTAATTTTGGGCAAATATAAGAAGAAAGACATTAATACTAATAAGCGCATCGAAGAAGACCTG
AACAACAATGAAGAAATCAAGGGTTACTTCATCAAGAAACGTGGCGAGATCGAACGCAAAGTTAAGGAGA
AGTTTTTGTCCAATAACCTGCAATATTACTATAGCAAAGAAAAGATTGAGAATTATTTCGAGGTGTACGA
ATTCGAGATTCTGAAACGCAAGATCCCCTTTGCTCCGAACTTCAAACGTATTATCAAAAAAGGGGAGGAC
TTGTTCAATAACAAAAACAACAAGAAGTACGAATACTTCAAGAATTTCGATAAGAATTCGGCGGAAGAAA
AGAAGGAGTTTCTGAAAACTCGCAATTTTTTACTTAAAGAGCTTTACTACAATAACTTTTACAAAGAGTT
CCTGAGTAAGAAAGAAGAATTCGAGAAGATTGTATTGGAAGTAAAGGAGGAGAAAAAGTCTCGCGGCAAT
ATTAACAACAAGAAATCCGGGGTATCTTTCCAGAGCATCGATGATTATGACACTAAGATTAACATCAGCG
ATTATATCGCATCGATTCACAAAAAAGAAATGGAGCGTGTAGAGAAGTACAATGAAGAAAAGCAGAAGGA
TACCGCAAAGTACATTCGTGACTTTGTCGAAGAGATCTTCCTGACTGGTTTCATCAATTACTTGGAGAAA
GATAAACGCCTGCACTTCTTAAAAGAAGAATTCTCTATCTTGTGTAATAATAACAACAACGTCGTGGACT
TCAACATCAACATTAACGAAGAGAAGATTAAAGAGTTCCTTAAAGAAAATGATAGCAAGACGCTGAACCT
TTACTTATTCTTCAATATGATTGACTCGAAGCGTATCTCTGAGTTTCGCAATGAGCTTGTTAAGTACAAG
CAATTTACGAAGAAGCGTTTAGATGAGGAGAAAGAATTCTTAGGTATTAAGATCGAATTATACGAGACCT
TAATTGAATTCGTGATCCTGACCCGCGAGAAACTGGACACGAAAAAATCCGAGGAAATTGACGCATGGCT
GGTAGATAAGCTGTATGTGAAGGACTCTAATGAGTATAAGGAGTATGAGGAAATCCTTAAATTGTTTGTA
GACGAAAAAATTTTGTCCTCTAAAGAGGCTCCCTATTACGCTACCGACAACAAAACTCCTATTTTACTGA
GTAACTTCGAGAAAACACGTAAATACGGAACGCAATCCTTCTTGTCCGAGATCCAGAGCAATTACAAGTA
TTCCAAAGTGGAGAAGGAGAATATCGAAGATTACAACAAGAAAGAGGAAATCGAGCAGAAGAAAAAGTCG
AATATCGAAAAGTTACAAGATTTAAAGGTCGAACTTCACAAGAAATGGGAGCAAAATAAGATCACCGAAA
AGGAGATTGAAAAGTACAATAATACCACGCGTAAAATCAATGAATACAACTACTTGAAGAATAAGGAAGA
GTTGCAGAACGTATATTTGTTACATGAGATGTTAAGCGATTTACTTGCACGCAATGTGGCTTTCTTCAAC
AAGTGGGAGCGTGATTTTAAGTTCATTGTTATTGCTATCAAACAATTCTTACGTGAGAATGACAAAGAAA
AAGTCAACGAATTTCTTAATCCTCCGGACAACTCCAAGGGCAAAAAAGTTTACTTTTCAGTAAGCAAGTA
TAAAAACACAGTCGAAAACATTGACGGAATTCACAAGAACTTCATGAACCTGATCTTTCTGAACAACAAG
TTCATGAACCGCAAGATTGACAAAATGAACTGTGCAATCTGGGTTTATTTCCGTAATTATATTGCACATT
TTTTACACCTGCATACAAAGAACGAAAAAATCTCCTTAATCAGCCAGATGAATCTTCTGATCAAATTATT
TAGCTACGACAAAAAAGTCCAAAACCATATTTTAAAGTCTACCAAGACGTTATTGGAGAAATACAACATC
CAGATCAACTTCGAGATCTCCAACGACAAAAATGAAGTTTTCAAGTATAAGATCAAAAATCGCTTGTATA
GTAAGAAGGGCAAGATGTTGGGGAAGAACAATAAATTCGAGATCTTAGAGAATGAGTTCTTGGAGAACGT
GAAGGCAATGCTGGAATATAGTGAATAATAACATTGGAAGTGGATAACGGATCCCGCGATCGCGGCGCGC
CACCTGGTGGCCGGCCGGTACCACGCGTGCGCGCTGATCCGGCTGCTAACAAAGCCCGAAAGGAAGCTGA
GTTGGCTGCTGCCACCGCTGAGCAATAACTAGCATAACCCCTTGGGGCCTCTAAACGGGTCTTGAGGGGT
TTTTTGCTGAAAGGAGGAACTATATCCGGATATCCACAGGACGGGTGTGGTCGCCATGATCGCGTAGTCG
ATAGTGGCTCCAAGTAGCGAAGCGAGCAGGACTGGGCGGCGGCCAAAGCGGTCGGACAGTGCTCCGAGAA
CGGGTGCGCATAGAAATTGCATCAACGCATATAGCGCTAGCAGCACGCCATAGTGACTGGCGATGCTGTC
GGAATGGACGATATCCCGCAAGAGGCCCGGCAGTACCGGCATAACCAAGCCTATGCCTACAGCATCCAGG
GTGACGGTGCCGAGGATGACGATGAGCGCATTGTTAGATTTCATACACGGTGCCTGACTGCGTTAGCAAT
TTAACTGTGATAAACTACCGCATTAAAGCTTATCGATGATAAGCTGTCAAACATGAGAATTCTTGAAGAC
GAAAGGGCCTCGTGATACGCCTATTTTTATAGGTTAATGTCATGATAATAATGGTTTCTTAGACGTCAGG
TGGCACTTTTCGGGGAAATGTGCGCGGAACCCCTATTTGTTTATTTTTCTAAATACATTCAAATATGTAT
CCGCTCATGAGACAATAACCCTGATAAATGCTTCAATAACATTGAAAAAGGAAGAGTATGAGTATTCAAC
ATTTCCGTGTCGCCCTTATTCCCTTTTTTGCGGCATTTTGCCTTCCTGTTTTTGCTCACCCAGAAACGCT
GGTGAAAGTAAAAGATGCTGAAGATCAGTTGGGTGCACGAGTGGGTTACATCGAACTGGATCTCAACAGC
GGTAAGATCCTTGAGAGTTTTCGCCCCGAAGAACGTTTTCCAATGATGAGCACTTTTAAAGTTCTGCTAT
GTGGCGCGGTATTATCCCGTGTTGACGCCGGGCAAGAGCAACTCGGTCGCCGCATACACTATTCTCAGAA
TGACTTGGTTGAGTACTCACCAGTCACAGAAAAGCATCTTACGGATGGCATGACAGTAAGAGAATTATGC
AGTGCTGCCATAACCATGAGTGATAACACTGCGGCCAACTTACTTCTGACAACGATCGGAGGACCGAAGG
AGCTAACCGCTTTTTTGCACAACATGGGGGATCATGTAACTCGCCTTGATCGTTGGGAACCGGAGCTGAA
TGAAGCCATACCAAACGACGAGCGTGACACCACGATGCCTGCAGCAATGGCAACAACGTTGCGCAAACTA
TTAACTGGCGAACTACTTACTCTAGCTTCCCGGCAACAATTAATAGACTGGATGGAGGCGGATAAAGTTG
CAGGACCACTTCTGCGCTCGGCCCTTCCGGCTGGCTGGTTTATTGCTGATAAATCTGGAGCCGGTGAGCG
TGGGTCTCGCGGTATCATTGCAGCACTGGGGCCAGATGGTAAGCCCTCCCGTATCGTAGTTATCTACACG
ACGGGGAGTCAGGCAACTATGGATGAACGAAATAGACAGATCGCTGAGATAGGTGCCTCACTGATTAAGC
ATTGGTAACTGTCAGACCAAGTTTACTCATATATACTTTAGATTGATTTAAAACTTCATTTTTAATTTAA
AAGGATCTAGGTGAAGATCCTTTTTGATAATCTCATGACCAAAATCCCTTAACGTGAGTTTTCGTTCCAC
TGAGCGTCAGACCCCGTAGAAAAGATCAAAGGATCTTCTTGAGATCCTTTTTTTCTGCGCGTAATCTGCT
GCTTGCAAACAAAAAAACCACCGCTACCAGCGGTGGTTTGTTTGCCGGATCAAGAGCTACCAACTCTTTT
TCCGAAGGTAACTGGCTTCAGCAGAGCGCAGATACCAAATACTGTCCTTCTAGTGTAGCCGTAGTTAGGC
CACCACTTCAAGAACTCTGTAGCACCGCCTACATACCTCGCTCTGCTAATCCTGTTACCAGTGGCTGCTG
CCAGTGGCGATAAGTCGTGTCTTACCGGGTTGGACTCAAGACGATAGTTACCGGATAAGGCGCAGCGGTC
GGGCTGAACGGGGGGTTCGTGCACACAGCCCAGCTTGGAGCGAACGACCTACACCGAACTGAGATACCTA
CAGCGTGAGCTATGAGAAAGCGCCACGCTTCCCGAAGGGAGAAAGGCGGACAGGTATCCGGTAAGCGGCA
GGGTCGGAACAGGAGAGCGCACGAGGGAGCTTCCAGGGGGAAACGCCTGGTATCTTTATAGTCCTGTCGG
GTTTCGCCACCTCTGACTTGAGCGTCGATTTTTGTGATGCTCGTCAGGGGGGCGGAGCCTATGGAAAAAC
GCCAGCAACGCGGCCTTTTTACGGTTCCTGGCCTTTTGCTGGCCTTTTGCTCACATGTTCTTTCCTGCGT
TATCCCCTGATTCTGTGGATAACCGTATTACCGCCTTTGAGTGAGCTGATACCGCTCGCCGCAGCCGAAC
GACCGAGCGCAGCGAGTCAGTGAGCGAGGAAGCGGAAGAGCGCCTGATGCGGTATTTTCTCCTTACGCAT
CTGTGCGGTATTTCACACCGCAATGGTGCACTCTCAGTACAATCTGCTCTGATGCCGCATAGTTAAGCCA
GTATACACTCCGCTATCGCTACGTGACTGGGTCATGGCTGCGCCCCGACACCCGCCAACACCCGCTGACG
CGCCCTGACGGGCTTGTCTGCTCCCGGCATCCGCTTACAGACAAGCTGTGACCGTCTCCGGGAGCTGCAT
GTGTCAGAGGTTTTCACCGTCATCACCGAAACGCGCGAGGCAGCTGCGGTAAAGCTCATCAGCGTGGTCG
TGAAGCGATTCACAGATGTCTGCCTGTTCATCCGCGTCCAGCTCGTTGAGTTTCTCCAGAAGCGTTAATG
TCTGGCTTCTGATAAAGCGGGCCATGTTAAGGGCGGTTTTTTCCTGTTTGGTCACTGATGCCTCCGTGTA
AGGGGGATTTCTGTTCATGGGGGTAATGATACCGATGAAACGAGAGAGGATGCTCACGATACGGGTTACT
GATGATGAACATGCCCGGTTACTGGAACGTTGTGAGGGTAAACAACTGGCGGTATGGATGCGGCGGGACC
AGAGAAAAATCACTCAGGGTCAATGCCAGCGCTTCGTTAATACAGATGTAGGTGTTCCACAGGGTAGCCA
GCAGCATCCTGCGATGCAGATCCGGAACATAATGGTGCAGGGCGCTGACTTCCGCGTTTCCAGACTTTAC
GAAACACGGAAACCGAAGACCATTCATGTTGTTGCTCAGGTCGCAGACGTTTTGCAGCAGCAGTCGCTTC
ACGTTCGCTCGCGTATCGGTGATTCATTCTGCTAACCAGTAAGGCAACCCCGCC
